Addgene plasmid #35614: pBS-CMV-gagpol
Depositing lab: Patrick Salmon. Depositing organization: University of Geneva.
Backbone
  Vector backbone: pBluescript
  Backbone size w/o insert (bp): 3000
  Vector type: Mammalian Expression
Growth in bacteria
  Bacterial resistance: Ampicillin, 100 μg/mL
  Growth temperature: 37°C
  Growth strain: Top10
  Copy number: High Copy
Gene/Insert
  Gene/Insert name: MLV gag and pol genes
  Insert size (bp): 5300
Terms and licenses: Academic/Nonprofit Terms; Industry Terms: Not Available to Industry
How to cite: pBS-CMV-gagpol was a gift from Patrick Salmon (Addgene plasmid # 35614 ; http://n2t.net/addgene:35614 ; RRID:Addgene_35614)
