[The description below was written by a language model from this plasmid's Addgene catalogue record and the feature table of its GenBank file.]
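Description:
pBS-CMV-gagpol is a mammalian expression plasmid built on the pBluescript backbone that supplies the gag and pol genes of murine leukemia virus (MLV). The held sequence record is a 9.3 kb circle. It is maintained in E. coli as a high-copy plasmid through a ColE1/pUC-type origin and selected with ampicillin via the beta-lactamase gene. Other pBluescript remnants are also present: an f1 phage origin for single-strand DNA production, the lac promoter/operator region, and T3 and T7 promoters flanking the former cloning site. No mammalian selection marker is annotated.

The payload, listed as about 5.3 kb, sits between the human cytomegalovirus immediate-early enhancer/promoter and a bovine growth hormone polyadenylation signal, so gag-pol is transcribed strongly by RNA polymerase II in transfected mammalian cells. The automated feature table marks only fragments of this region: a stretch matching the "truncated gag" segment commonly carried in Moloney MLV vectors, near the 5' end, and a pol region containing the viral splice acceptor, near the 3' end. The full gag and pol reading frames between them are not annotated individually, although the catalogue entry states that both genes are present. No LTRs or envelope gene appear in the record.

The sequence record is titled as part of an MLV retroviral system. This fits the use of the plasmid as a packaging helper: co-transfected with a retroviral transfer vector and a separate envelope plasmid, it would provide the structural proteins (Gag) and enzymes (protease, reverse transcriptase, integrase from Pol) in trans to produce replication-defective gammaretroviral particles. The record itself does not spell out this application.
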