LOCUS       Exported 9326 bp ds-DNA circular SYN 16-AUG-2021
DEFINITION  synthetic circular DNA
ACCESSION   .
VERSION     .
KEYWORDS    pBS-CMV-gagpol
SOURCE      synthetic DNA construct
  ORGANISM  synthetic DNA construct
REFERENCE   1 (bases 1 to 9326)
  TITLE     MLV retroviral system
  JOURNAL   Unpublished
REFERENCE   2 (bases 1 to 9326)
  AUTHORS   .
  TITLE     Direct Submission
  JOURNAL   Exported Aug 16, 2021 from SnapGene Server 1.1.58
            http://www.snapgene.com
FEATURES             Location/Qualifiers
     source          1..9326
                     /organism="synthetic DNA construct"
                     /mol_type="other DNA"
     enhancer        96..475
                     /label=CMV enhancer
                     /note="human cytomegalovirus immediate early enhancer"
     promoter        476..679
                     /label=CMV promoter
                     /note="human cytomegalovirus (CMV) immediate early
                     promoter"
     primer_bind     630..650
                     /label=CMV-F
                     /note="Human CMV immediate early promoter, forward primer"
     primer_bind     676..700
                     /label=LNCX
                     /note="Human CMV promoter, forward primer"
     CDS             837..1253
                     /label=gag (truncated)
                     /note="truncated Moloney murine leukemia virus (MMLV) gag
                     gene lacking the start codon"
     primer_bind     1183..1205
                     /label=pLXSN 5'
                     /note="Murine stem cell virus, forward primer. Also called
                     MSCV"
     primer_bind     1221..1237
                     /label=pBABE 5'
                     /note="Psi packaging signal, forward primer for pBABE
                     vectors"
     misc_feature    5613..5987
                     /label=pol region
                     /note="Moloney murine leukemia virus (MMLV) pol region
                     containing the splice acceptor site"
     primer_bind     5925..5941
                     /label=pBMN 5'
                     /note="MMLV sequence, for inserts in pBMN retroviral
                     vector"
     primer_bind     complement(6122..6139)
                     /label=BGH-rev
                     /note="Bovine growth hormone terminator, reverse primer.
                     Also called BGH reverse"
     polyA_signal    6128..6352
                     /label=bGH poly(A) signal
                     /note="bovine growth hormone polyadenylation signal"
     primer_bind     complement(6426..6445)
                     /label=T7
                     /note="T7 promoter, forward primer"
     promoter        complement(6427..6445)
                     /label=T7 promoter
                     /note="promoter for bacteriophage T7 RNA polymerase"
     primer_bind     complement(6452..6469)
                     /label=M13 Forward
                     /note="In lacZ gene. Also called M13-F20 or M13 (-21)
                     Forward"
     primer_bind     complement(6452..6468)
                     /label=M13 fwd
                     /note="common sequencing primer, one of multiple similar
                     variants"
     primer_bind     complement(6461..6483)
                     /label=M13/pUC Forward
                     /note="In lacZ gene"
     rep_origin      6610..7065
                     /direction=RIGHT
                     /label=f1 ori
                     /note="f1 bacteriophage origin of replication; arrow
                     indicates direction of (+) strand synthesis"
     primer_bind     complement(6697..6716)
                     /label=F1ori-R
                     /note="F1 origin, reverse primer"
     primer_bind     6907..6928
                     /label=F1ori-F
                     /note="F1 origin, forward primer"
     promoter        7091..7195
                     /gene="bla"
                     /label=AmpR promoter
     CDS             7196..8056
                     /codon_start=1
                     /gene="bla"
                     /product="beta-lactamase"
                     /label=AmpR
                     /note="confers resistance to ampicillin, carbenicillin, and
                     related antibiotics"
                     /translation="MSIQHFRVALIPFFAAFCLPVFAHPETLVKVKDAEDQLGARVGYI
                     ELDLNSGKILESFRPEERFPMMSTFKVLLCGAVLSRIDAGQEQLGRRIHYSQNDLVEYS
                     PVTEKHLTDGMTVRELCSAAITMSDNTAANLLLTTIGGPKELTAFLHNMGDHVTRLDRW
                     EPELNEAIPNDERDTTMPVAMATTLRKLLTGELLTLASRQQLIDWMEADKVAGPLLRSA
                     LPAGWFIADKSGAGERGSRGIIAALGPDGKPSRIVVIYTTGSQATMDERNRQIAEIGAS
                     LIKHW"
     primer_bind     complement(7414..7433)
                     /label=Amp-R
                     /note="Ampicillin resistance gene, reverse primer"
     rep_origin      8227..8815
                     /direction=RIGHT
                     /label=ori
                     /note="high-copy-number ColE1/pMB1/pBR322/pUC origin of
                     replication"
     primer_bind     8716..8735
                     /label=pBR322ori-F
                     /note="pBR322 origin, forward primer"
     primer_bind     8969..8986
                     /label=L4440
                     /note="L4440 vector, forward primer"
     protein_bind    9103..9124
                     /label=CAP binding site
                     /bound_moiety="E. coli catabolite activator protein"
                     /note="CAP binding activates transcription in the presence
                     of cAMP."
     promoter        9139..9169
                     /label=lac promoter
                     /note="promoter for the E. coli lac operon"
     protein_bind    9177..9193
                     /label=lac operator
                     /bound_moiety="lac repressor encoded by lacI"
                     /note="The lac repressor binds to the lac operator to
                     inhibit transcription in E. coli. This inhibition can be
                     relieved by adding lactose or
                     isopropyl-beta-D-thiogalactopyranoside (IPTG)."
     primer_bind     9182..9204
                     /label=M13/pUC Reverse
                     /note="In lacZ gene"
     primer_bind     9201..9217
                     /label=M13 rev
                     /note="common sequencing primer, one of multiple similar
                     variants"
     primer_bind     9201..9217
                     /label=M13 Reverse
                     /note="In lacZ gene. Also called M13-rev"
     promoter        9238..9256
                     /label=T3 promoter
                     /note="promoter for bacteriophage T3 RNA polymerase"
ORIGIN
        1 ataaatcaat attggctatt ggccattgca tacgttgtat ccatatcata atatgtacat
       61 ttatattggc tcatgtccaa cattaccgcc atgttgacat tgattattga ctagttatta
      121 atagtaatca attacggggt cattagttca tagcccatat atggagttcc gcgttacata
      181 acttacggta aatggcccgc ctggctgacc gcccaacgac ccccgcccat tgacgtcaat
      241 aatgacgtat gttcccatag taacgccaat agggactttc cattgacgtc aatgggtgga
      301 gtatttacgg taaactgccc acttggcagt acatcaagtg tatcatatgc caagtacgcc
      361 ccctattgac gtcaatgacg gtaaatggcc cgcctggcat tatgcccagt acatgacctt
      421 atgggacttt cctacttggc agtacatcta cgtattagtc atcgctatta ccatggtgat
      481 gcggttttgg cagtacatca atgggcgtgg atagcggttt gactcacggg gatttccaag
      541 tctccacccc attgacgtca atgggagttt gttttggcac caaaatcaac gggactttcc
      601 aaaatgtcgt aacaactccg ccccattgac gcaaatgggc ggtaggcgtg tacggtggga
      661 ggtctatata agcagagctc gtttagtgaa ccgtcagatc gcctggagac gccatccacg
      721 ctgttttgac ctccatagaa gacaccggga ccgatccagc ctccgcggcc ccaagcttgg
      781 gcatcgttct gtgttgtctc tgtctgactg tgtttctgta tttgtctgaa aatatgggcc
      841 agactgttac cactccctta agtttgacct taggtcactg gaaagatgtc gagcggatcg
      901 ctcacaacca gtcggtagat gtcaagaaga gacgttgggt taccttctgc tctgcagaat
      961 ggccaacctt taacgtcgga tggccgcgag acggcacctt taaccgagac ctcatcaccc
     1021 aggttaagat caaggtcttt tcacctggcc cgcatggaca cccagaccag gtcccctaca
     1081 tcgtgacctg ggaagccttg gcttttgacc cccctccctg ggtcaagccc tttgtacacc
     1141 ctaagcctcc gcctcctctt cctccatccg ccccgtctct cccccttgaa cctcctcgtt
     1201 cgaccccgcc tcgatcctcc ctttatccag ccctcactcc ttctctaggc gccaaaccta
     1261 aacctcaagt tctttctgac agtggggggc cgctcatcga cctacttaca gaagaccccc
     1321 cgccttatag ggacccaaga ccaccccctt ccgacaggga cggaaatggt ggagaagcga
     1381 cccctgcggg agaggcaccg gacccctccc caatggcatc tcgcctacgt gggagacggg
     1441 agccccctgt ggccgactcc actacctcgc aggcattccc cctccgcgca ggaggaaacg
     1501 gacagcttca atactggccg ttctcctctt ctgaccttta caactggaaa aataataacc
     1561 cttctttttc tgaagatcca ggtaaactga cagctctgat cgagtctgtc ctcatcaccc
     1621 atcagcccac ctgggacgac tgtcagcagc tgttggggac tctgctgacc ggagaagaaa
     1681 aacaacgggt gctcttagag gctagaaagg cggtgcgggg cgatgatggg cgccccactc
     1741 aactgcccaa tgaagtcgat gccgcttttc ccctcgagcg cccagactgg gattacacca
     1801 cccaggcagg taggaaccac ctagtccact atcgccagtt gctcctagcg ggtctccaaa
     1861 acgcgggcag aagccccacc aatttggcca aggtaaaagg aataacacaa gggcccaatg
     1921 agtctccctc ggccttccta gagagactta aggaagccta tcgcaggtac actccttatg
     1981 accctgagga cccagggcaa gaaactaatg tgtctatgtc tttcatttgg cagtctgccc
     2041 cagacattgg gagaaagtta gagaggttag aagatttaaa aaacaagacg cttggagatt
     2101 tggttagaga ggcagaaaag atctttaata aacgagaaac cccggaagaa agagaggaac
     2161 gtatcaggag agaaacagag gaaaaagaag aacgccgtag gacagaggat gagcagaaag
     2221 agaaagaaag agatcgtagg agacatagag agatgagcaa gctattggcc actgtcgtta
     2281 gtggacagaa acaggataga cagggaggag aacgaaggag gtcccaactc gatcgcgacc
     2341 agtgtgccta ctgcaaagaa aaggggcact gggctaaaga ttgtcccaag aaaccacgag
     2401 gacctcgggg accaagaccc cagacctccc tcctgaccct agatgactag ggaggtcagg
     2461 gtcaggagcc cccccctgaa cccaggataa ccctcaaagt cggggggcaa cccgtcacct
     2521 tcctggtaga tactggggcc caacactccg tgctgaccca aaatcctgga cccctaagtg
     2581 ataagtctgc ctgggtccaa ggggctactg gaggaaagcg gtatcgctgg accacggatc
     2641 gcaaagtaca tctagctacc ggtaaggtca cccactcttt cctccatgta ccagactgtc
     2701 cctatcctct gttaggaaga gatttgctga ctaaactaaa agcccaaatc cactttgagg
     2761 gatcaggagc tcaggttatg ggaccaatgg ggcagcccct gcaagtgttg accctaaata
     2821 tagaagatga gtatcggcta catgagacct caaaagagcc agatgtttct ctagggtcca
     2881 catggctgtc tgattttcct caggcctggg cggaaaccgg gggcatggga ctggcagttc
     2941 gccaagctcc tctgatcata cctctgaaag caacctctac ccccgtgtcc ataaaacaat
     3001 accccatgtc acaagaagcc agactgggga tcaagcccca catacagaga ctgttggacc
     3061 agggaatact ggtaccctgc cagtccccct ggaacacgcc cctgctaccc gttaagaaac
     3121 cagggactaa tgattatagg cctgtccagg atctgagaga agtcaacaag cgggtggaag
     3181 acatccaccc caccgtgccc aacccttaca acctcttgag cgggctccca ccgtcccacc
     3241 agtggtacac tgtgcttgat ttaaaggatg cctttttctg cctgagactc caccccacca
     3301 gtcagcctct cttcgccttt gagtggagag atccagagat gggaatctca ggacaattga
     3361 cctggaccag actcccacag ggtttcaaaa acagtcccac cctgtttgat gaggcactgc
     3421 acagagacct agcagacttc cggatccagc acccagactt gatcctgcta cagtacgtgg
     3481 atgacttact gctggccgcc acttctgagc tagactgcca acaaggtact cgggccctgt
     3541 tacaaaccct agggaacctc gggtatcggg cctcggccaa gaaagcccaa atttgccaga
     3601 aacaggtcaa gtatctgggg tatcttctaa aagagggtca gagatggctg actgaggcca
     3661 gaaaagagac tgtgatgggg cagcctactc cgaagacccc tcgacaacta agggagttcc
     3721 tagggacggc aggcttctgt cgcctctgga tccctgggtt tgcagaaatg gcagccccct
     3781 tgtaccctct caccaaaacg gggactctgt ttaattgggg cccagaccaa caaaaggcct
     3841 atcaagaaat caagcaagct cttctaactg ccccagccct ggggttgcca gatttgacta
     3901 agccctttga actctttgtc gacgagaagc agggctacgc caaaggtgtc ctaacgcaaa
     3961 aactgggacc ttggcgtcgg ccggtggcct acctgtccaa aaagctagac ccagtagcag
     4021 ctgggtggcc cccttgccta cggatggtag cagccattgc cgtactgaca aaggatgcag
     4081 gcaagctaac catgggacag ccactagtca ttctggcccc ccatgcagta gaggcactag
     4141 tcaaacaacc ccccgaccgc tggctttcca acgcccggat gactcactat caggccttgc
     4201 ttttggacac ggaccgggtc cagttcggac cggtggtagc cctgaacccg gctacgctgc
     4261 tcccactgcc tgaggaaggg ctgcaacaca actgccttga tatcctggcc gaagcccacg
     4321 gaacccgacc cgacctaacg gaccagccgc tcccagacgc cgaccacacc tggtacacgg
     4381 atggaagcag tctcttacaa gagggacagc gtaaggcggg agctgcggtg accaccgaga
     4441 ccgaggtaat ctgggctaaa gccctgccag ccgggacatc cgctcagcgg gctgaactga
     4501 tagcactcac ccaggcccta aagatggcag aaggtaagaa gctaaatgtt tatactgata
     4561 gccgttatgc ttttgctact gcccatatcc atggagaaat atacagaagg cgtgggttgc
     4621 tcacatcaga aggcaaagag atcaaaaata aagacgagat cttggcccta ctaaaagccc
     4681 tctttctgcc caaaagactt agcataatcc attgtccagg acatcaaaag ggacacagcg
     4741 ccgaggctag aggcaaccgg atggctgacc aagcggcccg aaaggcagcc atcacagaga
     4801 ctccagacac ctctaccctc ctcatagaaa attcatcacc ctacacctca gaacattttc
     4861 attacacagt gactgatata aaggacctaa ccaagttggg ggccatttat gataaaacaa
     4921 agaagtattg ggtctaccaa ggaaaacctg tgatgcctga ccagtttact tttgaattat
     4981 tagactttct tcatcagctg actcacctca gcttctcaaa aatgaaggct ctcctagaga
     5041 gaagccacag tccctactac atgctgaacc gggatcgaac actcaaaaat atcactgaga
     5101 cctgcaaagc ttgtgcacaa gtcaacgcca gcaagtctgc cgttaaacag ggaactaggg
     5161 tccgcgggca tcggcccggc actcattggg agatcgattt caccgagata aagcccggat
     5221 tgtatggcta taaatatctt ctagttttta tagatacctt ttctggctgg atagaagcct
     5281 tcccaaccaa gaaagaaacc gccaaggtcg taaccaagaa gctactagag gagatcttcc
     5341 ccaggttcgg catgcctcag gtattgggaa ctgacaatgg gcctgccttc gtctccaagg
     5401 tgagtcagac agtggccgat ctgttgggga ttgattggaa attacattgt gcatacagac
     5461 cccaaagctc aggccaggta gaaagaatga atagaaccat caaggagact ttaactaaat
     5521 taacgcttgc aactggctct agagactggg tgctcctact ccccttagcc ctgtaccgag
     5581 cccgcaacac gccgggcccc catggcctca ccccatatga gatcttatat ggggcacccc
     5641 cgccccttgt aaacttccct gaccctgaca tgacaagagt tactaacagc ccctctctcc
     5701 aagctcactt acaggctctc tacttagtcc agcacgaagt ctggagacct ctggcggcag
     5761 cctaccaaga acaactggac cgaccggtgg tacctcaccc ttaccgagtc ggcgacacag
     5821 tgtgggtccg ccgacaccag actaagaacc tagaacctcg ctggaaagga ccttacacag
     5881 tcctgctgac cacccccacc gccctcaaag tagacggcat cgcagcttgg atacacgccg
     5941 cccacgtgaa ggctgccgac cccgggggtg gaccatcctc tagactgaca tggcgcgttc
     6001 aacgctctca aaacccctta aaaataaggt tgacgcgtca acccgcgagg ccccctaatc
     6061 cccttaattc ttctgatgct cagaggggtc agtatcgaat tcctgcagcc ccgctgatca
     6121 gcctcgactg tgccttctag ttgccagcca tctgttgttt gcccctcccc cgtgccttcc
     6181 ttgaccctgg aaggtgccac tcccactgtc ctttcctaat aaaatgagga aattgcatcg
     6241 cattgtctga gtaggtgtca ttctattctg gggggtgggg tggggcagga cagcaagggg
     6301 gaggattggg aagacaatag caggcatgct ggggatgcgg tgggctctat ggcttctgag
     6361 gcggaaagaa ccagctgggg ctcgatcctc tagagcggcc gccaccgcgg tggagctcca
     6421 attcgcccta tagtgagtcg tattacaatt cactggccgt cgttttacaa cgtcgtgact
     6481 gggaaaaccc tggcgttacc caacttaatc gccttgcagc acatccccct ttcgccagct
     6541 ggcgtaatag cgaagaggcc cgcaccgatc gcccttccca acagttgcgc agcctgaatg
     6601 gcgaatgggn nnnnnnnnnn nnnnnnnnnn nnnnnnnnnn nnnnnnnnnn nnnnnnnnnn
     6661 nnnnnnnnnn nnnnnnnnnn nnnnnnnnnn nnnnnnnnnn nnnnnnnnnn nnnnnnnnnn
     6721 nnnnnnnnnn nnncnnnnnn nnnnnnnnnn nnnnnnnnnn nnnnnnnnnn nnnnnnnnnn
     6781 nnnnnnnnnn nnnnnnnnnn nnnnnnnnnn nnnnnnnnnn nnnnnannnn nnnnnnnnnn
     6841 nnnnnnnnnn nnnnnnnnnn nnnnnnnnnn nnnnnccttt gacgttggag tccacgttct
     6901 ttaatagtgg actcttgttc caaactggaa caacactcaa ccctatctcg gtctattctt
     6961 ttgatttata agggattttg ccgatttcgg cctattggtt aaaaaatgag ctgatttaac
     7021 aaaaatttaa cgcgaatttt aacaaaatat taacgcttac aatttaggtg gcacttttcg
     7081 gggaaatgtg cgcggaaccc ctatttgttt atttttctaa atacattcaa atatgtatcc
     7141 gctcatgaga caataaccct gataaatgct tcaataatat tgaaaaagga agagtatgag
     7201 tattcaacat ttccgtgtcg cccttattcc cttttttgcg gcattttgcc ttcctgtttt
     7261 tgctcaccca gaaacgctgg tgaaagtaaa agatgctgaa gatcagttgg gtgcacgagt
     7321 gggttacatc gaactggatc tcaacagcgg taagatcctt gagagttttc gccccgaaga
     7381 acgttttcca atgatgagca cttttaaagt tctgctatgt ggcgcggtat tatcccgtat
     7441 tgacgccggg caagagcaac tcggtcgccg catacactat tctcagaatg acttggttga
     7501 gtactcacca gtcacagaaa agcatcttac ggatggcatg acagtaagag aattatgcag
     7561 tgctgccata accatgagtg ataacactgc ggccaactta cttctgacaa cgatcggagg
     7621 accgaaggag ctaaccgctt ttttgcacaa catgggggat catgtaactc gccttgatcg
     7681 ttgggaaccg gagctgaatg aagccatacc aaacgacgag cgtgacacca cgatgcctgt
     7741 agcaatggca acaacgttgc gcaaactatt aactggcgaa ctacttactc tagcttcccg
     7801 gcaacaatta atagactgga tggaggcgga taaagttgca ggaccacttc tgcgctcggc
     7861 ccttccggct ggctggttta ttgctgataa atctggagcc ggtgagcgtg ggtctcgcgg
     7921 tatcattgca gcactggggc cagatggtaa gccctcccgt atcgtagtta tctacacgac
     7981 ggggagtcag gcaactatgg atgaacgaaa tagacagatc gctgagatag gtgcctcact
     8041 gattaagcat tggtaactgt cagaccaagt ttactcatat atactttaga ttgatttaaa
     8101 acttcatttt taatttaaaa ggatctaggt gaagatcctt tttgataatc tcatgaccaa
     8161 aatcccttaa cgtgagtttt cgttccactg agcgtcagac cccgtagaaa agatcaaagg
     8221 atcttcttga gatccttttt ttctgcgcgt aatctgctgc ttgcaaacaa aaaaaccacc
     8281 gctaccagcg gtggtttgtt tgccggatca agagctacca actctttttc cgaaggtaac
     8341 tggcttcagc agagcgcaga taccaaatac tgttcttcta gtgtagccgt agttaggcca
     8401 ccacttcaag aactctgtag caccgcctac atacctcgct ctgctaatcc tgttaccagt
     8461 ggctgctgcc agtggcgata agtcgtgtct taccgggttg gactcaagac gatagttacc
     8521 ggataaggcg cagcggtcgg gctgaacggg gggttcgtgc acacagccca gcttggagcg
     8581 aacgacctac accgaactga gatacctaca gcgtgagcta tgagaaagcg ccacgcttcc
     8641 cgaagggaga aaggcggaca ggtatccggt aagcggcagg gtcggaacag gagagcgcac
     8701 gagggagctt ccagggggaa acgcctggta tctttatagt cctgtcgggt ttcgccacct
     8761 ctgacttgag cgtcgatttt tgtgatgctc gtcagggggg cggagcctat ggaaaaacgc
     8821 cagcaacgcg gcctttttac ggttcctggc cttttgctgg ccttttgctc acatgttctt
     8881 tcctgcgtta tcccctgatt ctgtggataa ccgtattacc gcctttgagt gagctgatac
     8941 cgctcgccgc agccgaacga ccgagcgcag cgagtcagtg agcgaggaag cggaagagcg
     9001 cccaatacgc aaaccgcctc tccccgcgcg ttggccgatt cattaatgca gctggcacga
     9061 caggtttccc gactggaaag cgggcagtga gcgcaacgca attaatgtga gttagctcac
     9121 tcattaggca ccccaggctt tacactttat gcttccggct cgtatgttgt gtggaattgt
     9181 gagcggataa caatttcaca caggaaacag ctatgaccat gattacgcca agctcgaaat
     9241 taaccctcac taaagggaac aaaagctggt accgggcccc ccctcgagat ccggccatta
     9301 gccatattat tcattggtta tatagc
//
