>Addgene plasmid #35614 | pBS-CMV-gagpol | addgene partial sequence | sequence record 49289 | CMV-F 5'-CGCAAATGGGCGGTAGGCGTG-3'
CCGTCAGATCGCCTGGAGACGCCATCCACGCTGTTTTGACCTCCATAGAAGACACCGGGACCGATCCAGC
CTCCGCGGCCCCAAGCTTGGGCATCGTTCTGTGTTGTCTCTGTCTGACTGTGTTTCTGTATTTGTCTGAA
AATATGGGCCAGACTGTTACCACTCCCTTAAGTTTGACCTTAGGTCACTGGAAAGATGTCGAGCGGATCG
CTCACAACCAGTCGGTAGATGTCAAGAAGAGACGTTGGGTTACCTTCTGCTCTGCAGAATGGCCAACCTT
TAACGTCGGATGGCCGCGAGACGGCACCTTTAACCGAGACCTCATCACCCAGGTTAAGATCAAGGTCTTT
TCACCTGGCCCGCATGGACACCCAGACCAGGTCCCCTACATCGTGACCTGGGAAGCCTTGGCTTTTGACC
CCCCTCCCTGGGTCAAGCCCTTTGTACACCCTAAGCCTCCGCCTCCTCTTCCTCCATCCGCCCCGTCTCT
CCCCCTTGAACCTCCTCGTTCGACCCCGCCTCGATCCTCCCTTTATCCAGCCCTCACTCCTTCTCTAGGC
GCCAAACCTAAACCTCAAGTTCTTTCTGACAGTGGGGGGCCGCTCATCGACCTACTTACAGAAGACCCCC
CGCCTTATAGGGACCCAAGACCACCCCCTTCCGACAGGGACGGAAATGGTGGAGAAGCGACCCCTGCGGG
AGAGGCACCGGACCCCTCCCCAATGGCATCTCGCCTACGTGGGAGACGGGAGCCCCCTGTGGCCGACTCC
ACTACCTCG
