>Addgene plasmid #35614 | pBS-CMV-gagpol | addgene partial sequence | sequence record 49293 | BGH-rev 5'-TAGAAGGCACAGTCGAGG-3'
ACCCCTCTGAGCATCAGAAGAATTAAGGGGATTAGGGGGCCTCGCGGGTTGACGCGTCAACCTTATTTTT
AAGGGGTTTTGAGAGCGTTGAACGCGCCATGTCAGTCTAGAGGATGGTCCACCCCCGGGGTCGGCAGCCT
TCACGTGGGCGGCGTGTATCCAAGCTGCGATGCCGTCTACTTTGAGGGCGGTGGGGGTGGTCAGCAGGAC
TGTGTAAGGTCCTTTCCAGCGAGGTTCTAGGTTCTTAGTCTGGTGTCGGCGGACCCACACTGTGTCGCCG
ACTCGGTAAGGGTGAGGTACCACCGGTCGGTCCAGTTGTTCTTGGTAGGCTGCCGCCAGAGGTCTCCAGA
CTTCGTGCTGGACTAAGTAGAGAGCCTGTAAGTGAGCTTGGAGAGAGGGGCTGTTAGTAACTCTTGTCAT
GTCAGGGTCAGGGAAGTTTACAAGGGGCGGGGGTGCCCCATATAAGATCTCATATGGGGTGAGGCCATGG
GGGCCCGGCGTGTTGCGGGCTCGGTACAGGGCTAAGGGGAGTAGGAGCACCCAGTCTCTAGAGCCAGTTG
CAAGCGTTAATTTAGTTAAAGTCTCCTTGATGGTTCTATTCATTCTTTCTACCTGGCCTGAGCTTTGGGG
TCTGTATGCACAATGTAATTTCCAATCAAT
